Addgene plasmid #59374: pET-72B1
Purpose: Inducible expression of 71B2 (Q9M156) under T7 promoter
Depositing lab: Christopher Anderson. Depositing organization: University of California, Berkeley.
Backbone
  Vector backbone: pET15b
  Vector type: Bacterial Expression
Growth in bacteria
  Bacterial resistance: Ampicillin, 100 μg/mL
  Growth temperature: 37°C
  Growth strain: BL21
  Copy number: Unknown
Gene/Insert
  Gene/Insert name: UGT72B1
  Species: A. thaliana (mustard weed)
  Insert size (bp): 1440
Terms and licenses: Academic/Nonprofit Terms; Industry Terms: Not Available to Industry
How to cite: pET-72B1 was a gift from Christopher Anderson (Addgene plasmid # 59374 ; http://n2t.net/addgene:59374 ; RRID:Addgene_59374)
