[The description below was written by a language model from this plasmid's Addgene catalogue record and pLannotate feature annotations shown in this document.]
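Description:
pET-72B1 is a bacterial expression plasmid built on the pET15b backbone for inducible production of the Arabidopsis thaliana glycosyltransferase UGT72B1 in E. coli. The 7,083 nt plasmid replicates from a pBR322-type ColE1/pMB1 origin accompanied by the bom site and the rop gene, which moderates copy number (the record lists copy number as unknown). It is selected with ampicillin through the β-lactamase gene driven by its own promoter. Several tetracycline-resistance gene fragments and the tet promoter are annotated, but these are non-functional remnants of the pBR322 ancestry rather than a usable marker.

The 1,440 bp UGT72B1 coding sequence sits downstream of a T7 promoter fused to a lac operator and the strong phage T7 gene 10 ribosome binding site, and is followed by the T7 terminator. A plasmid-borne lacI gene with its native promoter supplies lac repressor, keeping transcription off until IPTG or lactose is added. Expression requires a host that provides T7 RNA polymerase, and the record lists BL21 as the strain. The annotated ORF begins just after the RBS and no His tag is annotated, so the protein appears to be expressed without the N-terminal tag normally associated with pET15b. A short fragment matching a T7 gene 10B-derived solubility tag is annotated between the insert and the terminator and is probably backbone sequence.

UGT72B1 is annotated as a bifunctional O- and N-glycosyltransferase that detoxifies xenobiotics such as 2,4,5-trichlorophenol and 3,4-dichloroaniline and also acts on benzoates in vitro. The purpose field names the insert "71B2", whereas the plasmid name, insert field and feature annotation all indicate UGT72B1, so this is likely a typographical inconsistency in the record.
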