Features (pLannotate 1.2.2; 19 found; start..end, strand, type, name):
    258..276     +  promoter       T7 promoter: promoter for bacteriophage T7 RNA polymerase
    277..301     +  protein_bind   lac operator: The lac repressor binds to the lac operator to inhibit transcription in E. coli. This inhibition can be relieved by adding lactose or isopropyl-β-D-thiogalactopyranoside (IPTG). lac repressor encoded by lacI
    316..338     +  RBS            RBS: efficient ribosome binding site from bacteriophage T7 gene 10 (Olins and Rangwala, 1989)
    345..1784    +  CDS            UGT72B1: U72B1_ARATH - Experimental evidence at protein level: Swiss-Prot protein existence level 1. Bifunctional O-glycosyltransferase and N-glycosyltransferase that can detoxify xenobiotics. Possesses high activity to metabolize the persistent pollutants 2,4,5-trichlorophenol (TCP) and 3,4- dichloroaniline (DCA). Also active on benzoates and benzoate derivatives in vitro. From Arabidopsis thaliana (Mouse-ear cress).
   1795..1844    +  CDS            SET1 (fragment): solubility-enhancement tag derived from T7 phage gene 10B
   1852..1899    +  terminator     T7 terminator: transcription terminator for bacteriophage T7 RNA polymerase
   1922..2026    -  CDS            TcR (fragment): tetracycline efflux protein; tet; confers resistance to tetracycline
   2074..2102    -  promoter       tet promoter: E. coli promoter for tetracycline efflux protein gene
   2215..2319    +  promoter       AmpR promoter: bla
   2320..3180    +  CDS            AmpR: β-lactamase; bla; confers resistance to ampicillin, carbenicillin, and related antibiotics
   3351..3939    +  rep_origin     ori: high-copy-number ColE1/pMB1/pBR322/pUC origin of replication
   4125..4267    -  misc_feature   bom: basis of mobility region from pBR322
   4369..4560    -  CDS            rop: Rop protein, which maintains plasmids at low copy number; rop
   4577..4957    +  CDS            YPB1_ECOLX: Protein predicted: Swiss-Prot protein existence level 4. From Escherichia coli.
   5199..5823    -  CDS            TcR (fragment): tetracycline efflux protein; tet; confers resistance to tetracycline
   5838..5859    -  protein_bind   CAP binding site: CAP binding activates transcription in the presence of cAMP. E. coli catabolite activator protein
   5872..6954    -  CDS            lacI: lac repressor; lacI; The lac repressor binds to the lac operator to inhibit transcription in E. coli. This inhibition can be relieved by adding lactose or isopropyl-β-D-thiogalactopyranoside (IPTG).
   6955..7032    -  promoter       lacI promoter: lacI
   7040..236     -  CDS            TcR (fragment) (across the origin): tetracycline efflux protein; tet; confers resistance to tetracycline
>Addgene plasmid #59374 | pET-72B1 | depositor full sequence | sequence record 92100 | pET-72B1 sequence 7083 bps
GTAGTAGGTTGAGGCCGTTGAGCACCGCCGCCGCAAGGAATGGTGCATGCAAGGAGATGGCGCCCAACAG
TCCCCCGGCCACGGGGCCTGCCACCATACCCACGCCGAAACAAGCGCTCATGAGCCCGAAGTGGCGAGCC
CGATCTTCCCCATCGGTGATGTCGGCGATATAGGCGCCAGCAACCGCACCTGTGGCGCCGGTGATGCCGG
CCACGATGCGTCCGGCGTAGAGGATCGAGATCTCGATCCCGCGAAATTAATACGACTCACTATAGGGGAA
TTGTGAGCGGATAACAATTCCCCTCTAGAAATAATTTTGTTTAACTTTAAGAAGGAGATATACCATGGAG
GAATCCAAAACACCTCACGTTGCGATCATACCAAGTCCGGGAATGGGTCATCTCATACCACTCGTCGAGT
TTGCTAAACGACTCGTCCATCTTCACGGCCTCACCGTTACCTTCGTCATCGCCGGCGAAGGTCCACCATC
AAAAGCTCAGAGAACCGTCCTCGACTCTCTCCCTTCTTCAATCTCCTCCGTCTTTCTCCCTCCTGTTGAT
CTCACCGATCTCTCTTCGTCCACTCGCATCGAATCTCGGATCTCCCTCACCGTGACTCGTTCAAACCCGG
AGCTCCGGAAAGTCTTCGACTCGTTCGTGGAGGGAGGTCGTTTGCCAACGGCGCTCGTCGTCGATCTCTT
CGGTACGGACGCTTTCGACGTGGCCGTAGAATTTCACGTGCCACCGTATATTTTCTACCCAACAACGGCC
AACGTCTTGTCGTTTTTTCTCCATTTGCCTAAACTAGACGAAACGGTGTCGTGTGAGTTCAGGGAATTAA
CCGAACCGCTTATGCTTCCTGGATGTGTACCGGTTGCCGGGAAAGATTTCCTTGACCCGGCCCAAGACCG
GAAAGACGATGCATACAAATGGCTTCTCCATAACACCAAGAGGTACAAAGAAGCCGAAGGTATTCTTGTG
AATACCTTCTTTGAGCTAGAGCCAAATGCTATAAAGGCCTTGCAAGAACCGGGTCTTGATAAACCACCGG
TTTATCCGGTTGGACCGTTGGTTAACATTGGTAAGCAAGAGGCTAAGCAAACCGAAGAGTCTGAATGTTT
AAAGTGGTTGGATAACCAGCCGCTCGGTTCGGTTTTATATGTGTCCTTTGGTAGTGGCGGTACCCTCACA
TGTGAGCAGCTCAATGAGCTTGCTCTTGGTCTTGCAGATAGTGAGCAACGGTTTCTTTGGGTCATACGAA
GTCCTAGTGGGATCGCTAATTCGTCGTATTTTGATTCACATAGCCAAACAGATCCATTGACATTTTTACC
ACCGGGATTTTTAGAGCGGACTAAAAAAAGAGGTTTTGTGATCCCTTTTTGGGCTCCACAAGCCCAAGTC
TTGGCGCATCCATCCACGGGAGGATTTTTAACTCATTGTGGATGGAATTCGACTCTAGAGAGTGTAGTAA
GCGGTATTCCACTTATAGCATGGCCATTATACGCAGAACAGAAGATGAATGCGGTTTTGTTGAGTGAAGA
TATTCGTGCGGCACTTAGGCCGCGTGCCGGGGACGATGGGTTAGTTAGAAGAGAAGAGGTGGCTAGAGTG
GTAAAAGGATTGATGGAAGGTGAAGAAGGCAAAGGAGTGAGGAACAAGATGAAGGAGTTGAAGGAAGCAG
CTTGTAGGGTGTTGAAGGATGATGGGACTTCGACAAAAGCACTTAGTCTTGTGGCCTTAAAGTGGAAAGC
CCACAAAAAAGAGTTAGAGCAAAATGGCAACCACTAAAGATCCGGCTGCTAACAAAGCCCGAAAGGAAGC
TGAGTTGGCTGCTGCCACCGCTGAGCAATAACTAGCATAACCCCTTGGGGCCTCTAAACGGGTCTTGAGG
GGTTTTTTGCTGAAAGGAGGAACTATATCCGGATATCCCGCAAGAGGCCCGGCAGTACCGGCATAACCAA
GCCTATGCCTACAGCATCCAGGGTGACGGTGCCGAGGATGACGATGAGCGCATTGTTAGATTTCATACAC
GGTGCCTGACTGCGTTAGCAATTTAACTGTGATAAACTACCGCATTAAAGCTTATCGATGATAAGCTGTC
AAACATGAGAATTCTTGAAGACGAAAGGGCCTCGTGATACGCCTATTTTTATAGGTTAATGTCATGATAA
TAATGGTTTCTTAGACGTCAGGTGGCACTTTTCGGGGAAATGTGCGCGGAACCCCTATTTGTTTATTTTT
CTAAATACATTCAAATATGTATCCGCTCATGAGACAATAACCCTGATAAATGCTTCAATAATATTGAAAA
AGGAAGAGTATGAGTATTCAACATTTCCGTGTCGCCCTTATTCCCTTTTTTGCGGCATTTTGCCTTCCTG
TTTTTGCTCACCCAGAAACGCTGGTGAAAGTAAAAGATGCTGAAGATCAGTTGGGTGCACGAGTGGGTTA
CATCGAACTGGATCTCAACAGCGGTAAGATCCTTGAGAGTTTTCGCCCCGAAGAACGTTTTCCAATGATG
AGCACTTTTAAAGTTCTGCTATGTGGCGCGGTATTATCCCGTGTTGACGCCGGGCAAGAGCAACTCGGTC
GCCGCATACACTATTCTCAGAATGACTTGGTTGAGTACTCACCAGTCACAGAAAAGCATCTTACGGATGG
CATGACAGTAAGAGAATTATGCAGTGCTGCCATAACCATGAGTGATAACACTGCGGCCAACTTACTTCTG
ACAACGATCGGAGGACCGAAGGAGCTAACCGCTTTTTTGCACAACATGGGGGATCATGTAACTCGCCTTG
ATCGTTGGGAACCGGAGCTGAATGAAGCCATACCAAACGACGAGCGTGACACCACGATGCCTGCAGCAAT
GGCAACAACGTTGCGCAAACTATTAACTGGCGAACTACTTACTCTAGCTTCCCGGCAACAATTAATAGAC
TGGATGGAGGCGGATAAAGTTGCAGGACCACTTCTGCGCTCGGCCCTTCCGGCTGGCTGGTTTATTGCTG
ATAAATCTGGAGCCGGTGAGCGTGGGTCTCGCGGTATCATTGCAGCACTGGGGCCAGATGGTAAGCCCTC
CCGTATCGTAGTTATCTACACGACGGGGAGTCAGGCAACTATGGATGAACGAAATAGACAGATCGCTGAG
ATAGGTGCCTCACTGATTAAGCATTGGTAACTGTCAGACCAAGTTTACTCATATATACTTTAGATTGATT
TAAAACTTCATTTTTAATTTAAAAGGATCTAGGTGAAGATCCTTTTTGATAATCTCATGACCAAAATCCC
TTAACGTGAGTTTTCGTTCCACTGAGCGTCAGACCCCGTAGAAAAGATCAAAGGATCTTCTTGAGATCCT
TTTTTTCTGCGCGTAATCTGCTGCTTGCAAACAAAAAAACCACCGCTACCAGCGGTGGTTTGTTTGCCGG
ATCAAGAGCTACCAACTCTTTTTCCGAAGGTAACTGGCTTCAGCAGAGCGCAGATACCAAATACTGTCCT
TCTAGTGTAGCCGTAGTTAGGCCACCACTTCAAGAACTCTGTAGCACCGCCTACATACCTCGCTCTGCTA
ATCCTGTTACCAGTGGCTGCTGCCAGTGGCGATAAGTCGTGTCTTACCGGGTTGGACTCAAGACGATAGT
TACCGGATAAGGCGCAGCGGTCGGGCTGAACGGGGGGTTCGTGCACACAGCCCAGCTTGGAGCGAACGAC
CTACACCGAACTGAGATACCTACAGCGTGAGCTATGAGAAAGCGCCACGCTTCCCGAAGGGAGAAAGGCG
GACAGGTATCCGGTAAGCGGCAGGGTCGGAACAGGAGAGCGCACGAGGGAGCTTCCAGGGGGAAACGCCT
GGTATCTTTATAGTCCTGTCGGGTTTCGCCACCTCTGACTTGAGCGTCGATTTTTGTGATGCTCGTCAGG
GGGGCGGAGCCTATGGAAAAACGCCAGCAACGCGGCCTTTTTACGGTTCCTGGCCTTTTGCTGGCCTTTT
GCTCACATGTTCTTTCCTGCGTTATCCCCTGATTCTGTGGATAACCGTATTACCGCCTTTGAGTGAGCTG
ATACCGCTCGCCGCAGCCGAACGACCGAGCGCAGCGAGTCAGTGAGCGAGGAAGCGGAAGAGCGCCTGAT
GCGGTATTTTCTCCTTACGCATCTGTGCGGTATTTCACACCGCATATATGGTGCACTCTCAGTACAATCT
GCTCTGATGCCGCATAGTTAAGCCAGTATACACTCCGCTATCGCTACGTGACTGGGTCATGGCTGCGCCC
CGACACCCGCCAACACCCGCTGACGCGCCCTGACGGGCTTGTCTGCTCCCGGCATCCGCTTACAGACAAG
CTGTGACCGTCTCCGGGAGCTGCATGTGTCAGAGGTTTTCACCGTCATCACCGAAACGCGCGAGGCAGCT
GCGGTAAAGCTCATCAGCGTGGTCGTGAAGCGATTCACAGATGTCTGCCTGTTCATCCGCGTCCAGCTCG
TTGAGTTTCTCCAGAAGCGTTAATGTCTGGCTTCTGATAAAGCGGGCCATGTTAAGGGCGGTTTTTTCCT
GTTTGGTCACTGATGCCTCCGTGTAAGGGGGATTTCTGTTCATGGGGGTAATGATACCGATGAAACGAGA
GAGGATGCTCACGATACGGGTTACTGATGATGAACATGCCCGGTTACTGGAACGTTGTGAGGGTAAACAA
CTGGCGGTATGGATGCGGCGGGACCAGAGAAAAATCACTCAGGGTCAATGCCAGCGCTTCGTTAATACAG
ATGTAGGTGTTCCACAGGGTAGCCAGCAGCATCCTGCGATGCAGATCCGGAACATAATGGTGCAGGGCGC
TGACTTCCGCGTTTCCAGACTTTACGAAACACGGAAACCGAAGACCATTCATGTTGTTGCTCAGGTCGCA
GACGTTTTGCAGCAGCAGTCGCTTCACGTTCGCTCGCGTATCGGTGATTCATTCTGCTAACCAGTAAGGC
AACCCCGCCAGCCTAGCCGGGTCCTCAACGACAGGAGCACGATCATGCGCACCCGTGGCCAGGACCCAAC
GCTGCCCGAGATGCGCCGCGTGCGGCTGCTGGAGATGGCGGACGCGATGGATATGTTCTGCCAAGGGTTG
GTTTGCGCATTCACAGTTCTCCGCAAGAATTGATTGGCTCCAATTCTTGGAGTGGTGAATCCGTTAGCGA
GGTGCCGCCGGCTTCCATTCAGGTCGAGGTGGCCCGGCTCCATGCACCGCGACGCAACGCGGGGAGGCAG
ACAAGGTATAGGGCGGCGCCTACAATCCATGCCAACCCGTTCCATGTGCTCGCCGAGGCGGCATAAATCG
CCGTGACGATCAGCGGTCCAGTGATCGAAGTTAGGCTGGTAAGAGCCGCGAGCGATCCTTGAAGCTGTCC
CTGATGGTCGTCATCTACCTGCCTGGACAGCATGGCCTGCAACGCGGGCATCCCGATGCCGCCGGAAGCG
AGAAGAATCATAATGGGGAAGGCCATCCAGCCTCGCGTCGCGAACGCCAGCAAGACGTAGCCCAGCGCGT
CGGCCGCCATGCCGGCGATAATGGCCTGCTTCTCGCCGAAACGTTTGGTGGCGGGACCAGTGACGAAGGC
TTGAGCGAGGGCGTGCAAGATTCCGAATACCGCAAGCGACAGGCCGATCATCGTCGCGCTCCAGCGAAAG
CGGTCCTCGCCGAAAATGACCCAGAGCGCTGCCGGCACCTGTCCTACGAGTTGCATGATAAAGAAGACAG
TCATAAGTGCGGCGACGATAGTCATGCCCCGCGCCCACCGGAAGGAGCTGACTGGGTTGAAGGCTCTCAA
GGGCATCGGTCGAGATCCCGGTGCCTAATGAGTGAGCTAACTTACATTAATTGCGTTGCGCTCACTGCCC
GCTTTCCAGTCGGGAAACCTGTCGTGCCAGCTGCATTAATGAATCGGCCAACGCGCGGGGAGAGGCGGTT
TGCGTATTGGGCGCCAGGGTGGTTTTTCTTTTCACCAGTGAGACGGGCAACAGCTGATTGCCCTTCACCG
CCTGGCCCTGAGAGAGTTGCAGCAAGCGGTCCACGCTGGTTTGCCCCAGCAGGCGAAAATCCTGTTTGAT
GGTGGTTAACGGCGGGATATAACATGAGCTGTCTTCGGTATCGTCGTATCCCACTACCGAGATATCCGCA
CCAACGCGCAGCCCGGACTCGGTAATGGCGCGCATTGCGCCCAGCGCCATCTGATCGTTGGCAACCAGCA
TCGCAGTGGGAACGATGCCCTCATTCAGCATTTGCATGGTTTGTTGAAAACCGGACATGGCACTCCAGTC
GCCTTCCCGTTCCGCTATCGGCTGAATTTGATTGCGAGTGAGATATTTATGCCAGCCAGCCAGACGCAGA
CGCGCCGAGACAGAACTTAATGGGCCCGCTAACAGCGCGATTTGCTGGTGACCCAATGCGACCAGATGCT
CCACGCCCAGTCGCGTACCGTCTTCATGGGAGAAAATAATACTGTTGATGGGTGTCTGGTCAGAGACATC
AAGAAATAACGCCGGAACATTAGTGCAGGCAGCTTCCACAGCAATGGCATCCTGGTCATCCAGCGGATAG
TTAATGATCAGCCCACTGACGCGTTGCGCGAGAAGATTGTGCACCGCCGCTTTACAGGCTTCGACGCCGC
TTCGTTCTACCATCGACACCACCACGCTGGCACCCAGTTGATCGGCGCGAGATTTAATCGCCGCGACAAT
TTGCGACGGCGCGTGCAGGGCCAGACTGGAGGTGGCAACGCCAATCAGCAACGACTGTTTGCCCGCCAGT
TGTTGTGCCACGCGGTTGGGAATGTAATTCAGCTCCGCCATCGCCGCTTCCACTTTTTCCCGCGTTTTCG
CAGAAACGTGGCTGGCCTGGTTCACCACGCGGGAAACGGTCTGATAAGAGACACCGGCATACTCTGCGAC
ATCGTATAACGTTACTGGTTTCACATTCACCACCCTGAATTGACTCTCTTCCGGGCGCTATCATGCCATA
CCGCGAAAGGTTTTGCGCCATTCGATGGTGTCCGGGATCTCGACGCTCTCCCTTATGCGACTCCTGCATT
AGGAAGCAGCCCA
