>Addgene plasmid #59374 | pET-72B1 | addgene partial sequence | sequence record 95817 | ASK-FN2 5'-CGGCCTTTTTACGGTTCCTG-3'
TGCATTCTGTGGATAACCGTATTACCGCCTTTGAGTGAGCTGATACCGCTCGCCGCAGCCGAACGACCGA
GCGCAGCGAGTCAGTGAGCGAGGAAGCGGAAGAGCGCCTGATGCGGTATTTTCTCCTTACGCATCTGTGC
GGTATTTCACACCGCAATGGTGCACTCTCAGTACAATCTGCTCTGATGCCGCATAGTTAAGCCAGTATAC
ACTCCGCTATCGCTACGTGACTGGGTCATGGCTGCGCCCCGACACCCGCCAACACCCGCTGACGCGCCCT
GACGGGCTTGTCTGCTCCCGGCATCCGCTTACAGACAAGCTGTGACCGTCTCCGGGAGCTGCATGTGTCA
GAGGTTTTCACCGTCATCACCGAAACGCGCGAGGCAGCTGCGGTAAAGCTCATCAGCGTGGTCGTGAAGC
GATTCACAGATGTCTGCCTGTTCATCCGCGTCCAGCTCGTTGAGTTTCTCCAGAAGCGTTAATGTCTGGC
TTCTGATAAAGCGGGCCATGTTAAGGGCGGTTTTTTCCTGTTTGGTCACTGATGC
