>Addgene plasmid #59374 | pET-72B1 | addgene partial sequence | sequence record 95820 | pBRrevBam 5'-GGTGATGTCGGCGATATAGG-3'
CCACGATGCGTCCGGCGTAGAGGATCGAGATCTCGATCCCGCGAAATTAATACGACTCACTATAGGGGAA
TTGTGAGCGGATAACAATTCCCCTCTAGAAATAATTTTGTTTAACTTTAAGAAGGAGATATACCATGGAG
GAATCCAAAACACCTCACGTTGCGATCATACCAAGTCCGGGAATGGGTCATCTCATACCACTCGTCGAGT
TTGCTAAACGACTCGTCCATCTTCACGGCCTCACCGTTACCTTCGTCATCGCCGGCGAAGGTCCACCATC
AAAAGCTCAGAGAACCGTCCTCGACTCTCTCCCTTCTTCAATCTCCTCCGTCTTTCTCCCTCCTGTTGAT
CTCACCGATCTCTCTTCGTCCACTCGCATCGAATCTCGGATCTCCCTCACCGTGACTCGTTCAAACCCGG
AGCTCCGGAAAGTCTTCGACTCGTTCGTGGAGGGAGGTCGTTTGCCAACGGCGCTCGTCGTCGATCTCTT
CGGTACGGACGCTTTCGACGTGGCCGTAGAATTTCACGTGCCACCGTATATTTTCTACTCCGATGCGGCC
AA
