>Addgene plasmid #59374 | pET-72B1 | addgene partial sequence | sequence record 95823 | pBRforEco 5'-AATAGGCGTATCACGAGGC-3'
GCTTATCATCGATAAGCTTTAATGCGGTAGTTTATCACAGTTAAATTGCTAACGCAGTCAGGCACCGTGT
ATGAAATCTAACAATGCGCTCATCGTCATCCTCGGCACCGTCACCCTGGATGCTGTAGGCATAGGCTTGG
TTATGCCGGTACTGCCGGGCCTCTTGCGGGATATCCGGATATAGTTCCTCCTTTCAGCAAAAAACCCCTC
AAGACCCGTTTAGAGGCCCCAAGGGGTTATGCTAGTTATTGCTCAGCGGTGGCAGCAGCCAACTCAGCTT
CCTTTCGGGCTTTGTTAGCAGCCGGATCTTTAGTGGTTGCCATTTTGCTCTAACTCTTTTTTGTGGGCTT
TCCACTTTAAGGCCACAAGACTAAGTGCTTTTGTCGAAGTCCCATCATCCTTCAACACCCTACAAGCTGC
TTCCTTCAACTCCTTCATCTTGTTCCTCACTCCTTTGCCTTCTTCACCTTCCATCAATCCTTTTACCACT
CTAGCCACCTC
